Addgene plasmid #214619: pGL4_10xUAS-CMVmin-BC0376-luc2
Purpose: barcoded assay, UAS sensor for split TEV assays
Depositing lab: Michael Wehr. Depositing organization: Systasy Bioscience GmbH. Publication: Protocol for identifying properties of ERBB receptor antagonists using the barcoded ERBBprofiler assay. Popovic L, Rossner MJ, Wehr MC. STAR Protoc. 2024 Apr 16;5(2):102987. doi: 10.1016/j.xpro.2024.102987. PubMed 38635397.
Backbone
  Vector backbone: pGL4
  Vector type: Mammalian Expression, Luciferase
Growth in bacteria
  Bacterial resistance: Ampicillin, 100 μg/mL
  Growth temperature: 37°C
  Growth strain: DH5alpha
  Copy number: High Copy
Gene/Insert
  Gene/Insert name: 10x clustered UAS element with barcode 0376
  Species: Synthetic
  Cloning method: Gateway Cloning
Terms and licenses: Academic/Nonprofit Terms; Industry Terms: Not Available to Industry
How to cite: pGL4_10xUAS-CMVmin-BC0376-luc2 was a gift from Michael Wehr (Addgene plasmid # 214619 ; http://n2t.net/addgene:214619 ; RRID:Addgene_214619)
