[The description below was written by a language model from this plasmid's Addgene catalogue record and pLannotate feature annotations shown in this document.]
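Description:
pGL4_10xUAS-CMVmin-BC0376-luc2 is a mammalian luciferase reporter plasmid built on the pGL4 backbone, serving as a Gal4-responsive (UAS) sensor for barcoded split TEV assays. It is propagated in E. coli through a high-copy ColE1/pUC-type origin with ampicillin selection (AmpR). It also carries a hygromycin B phosphotransferase cassette driven by the SV40 enhancer/early promoter and ended by a synthetic poly(A) signal, which would allow selection of stably transfected mammalian cells. A synthetic poly(A) signal and an RNA polymerase II pause site sit upstream of the reporter region, standard pGL4 elements that limit read-through transcription from the backbone.

The synthetic insert was assembled by multi-fragment Gateway cloning, as reflected by the attB1, attB4, attB3 and attB2 sites that separate its modules. Between attB1 and attB4 lies the clustered 10x UAS element; the annotation detects only several fragments of Gal4-binding sites there. A minimal CMV promoter follows, giving low basal activity until a Gal4 DNA-binding-domain activator binds upstream. The segment between attB3 and attB2 is flanked by T3 and T7 promoter sequences and is presumably where barcode 0376 resides, although the barcode itself is not annotated. Downstream is firefly luc2 fused to the hCL1 and hPEST degradation sequences, which shorten reporter half-life and sharpen temporal response, followed by an SV40 poly(A) signal.

In split TEV assays, a protein interaction reconstitutes TEV protease, which releases a Gal4-based transcription factor that activates this sensor. Activity can then be read out as luminescence or as expressed barcode transcripts, allowing many assays to be pooled, as in the profiling of ERBB receptor antagonists described in the associated publication.
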