Features (pLannotate 1.2.2; 25 found; start..end, strand, type, name):
     47..71      +  protein_bind   attB1: mutant version of attB; recombination site for the Gateway® BP reaction BP Clonase™
    101..119     +  protein_bind   5X UAS (fragment): five tandem copies of the "ScaI site" 17-mer CGGAGTACTGTCCTCCG, an upstream activating sequence (UAS) that efficiently binds yeast Gal4 (Webster et al., 1988; Pfeiffer et al., 2010) GAL4
    187..204     +  protein_bind   5X UAS (fragment): five tandem copies of the "ScaI site" 17-mer CGGAGTACTGTCCTCCG, an upstream activating sequence (UAS) that efficiently binds yeast Gal4 (Webster et al., 1988; Pfeiffer et al., 2010) GAL4
    235..253     +  protein_bind   5X UAS (fragment): five tandem copies of the "ScaI site" 17-mer CGGAGTACTGTCCTCCG, an upstream activating sequence (UAS) that efficiently binds yeast Gal4 (Webster et al., 1988; Pfeiffer et al., 2010) GAL4
    321..338     +  protein_bind   5X UAS (fragment): five tandem copies of the "ScaI site" 17-mer CGGAGTACTGTCCTCCG, an upstream activating sequence (UAS) that efficiently binds yeast Gal4 (Webster et al., 1988; Pfeiffer et al., 2010) GAL4
    358..378     -  protein_bind   attB4: mutant version of attB; core recombination site for the Gateway® BP reaction BP Clonase™
    394..431     +  promoter       minimal CMV promoter: human cytomegalovirus (CMV) immediate early promoter
    514..534     +  protein_bind   attB3: mutant version of attB; core recombination site for the Gateway® BP reaction BP Clonase™
    561..579     +  promoter       T3 promoter: promoter for bacteriophage T3 RNA polymerase
    643..661     -  promoter       T7 promoter: promoter for bacteriophage T7 RNA polymerase
    688..708     -  protein_bind   attB2: mutant version of attB; core recombination site for the Gateway® BP reaction BP Clonase™
    773..2425    +  CDS            luciferase: firefly luciferase synthetic luc2 version of the luciferase gene
   2429..2476    +  CDS            hCL1: non-ORF yeast peptide conferring ubiquitin-dependent degradation human codon-optimized
   2483..2599    +  CDS            hPEST: PEST degradation sequence from mouse ornithine decarboxylase human codon-optimized
   2648..2769    -  polyA_signal   SV40 poly(A) signal: SV40 polyadenylation signal
   2795..2926    -  CDS            LT_SV40 (fragment): Experimental evidence at protein level: Swiss-Prot protein existence level 1. Isoform 17kT antigen targets host RBL2 for degradation and promotes cell proliferation. Transactivates host cyclin A promoter through its J domain. From Simian virus 40 (SV40).
   2963..3320    +  promoter       SV40 promoter: SV40 enhancer and early promoter
   3351..4388    +  CDS            HygR: hygromycin B phosphotransferase confers resistance to hygromycin
   4412..4460    +  polyA_signal   poly(A) signal: synthetic polyadenylation signal
   4476..4607    +  CDS            TcR (fragment): tetracycline efflux protein; tet; confers resistance to tetracycline
   4787..5375    -  rep_origin     ori: high-copy-number ColE1/pMB1/pBR322/pUC origin of replication
   5575..6435    -  CDS            AmpR: β-lactamase confers resistance to ampicillin, carbenicillin, and related antibiotics
   6436..6477    -  promoter       AmpR promoter (fragment): bla
   6540..6588    +  polyA_signal   poly(A) signal: synthetic polyadenylation signal
   6602..6693    +  misc_feature   pause site: RNA polymerase II transcriptional pause signal from the human α2 globin gene
>Addgene plasmid #214619 | pGL4_10xUAS-CMVmin-BC0376-luc2 | addgene full sequence | sequence record 426599 | Addgene NGS Result
GGCCTAACTGGCCGGTACCTGAGCTCGCTAGCCTCGAGGATATCAAACAAGTTTGTACAAAAAAGCAGGC
TCCCTAACTGGCCGGTACCGAGTTTCTAGACGGAGTACTGTCCTCCGAGCGGAGTACTGTCCTCCGACTC
GAGCGGAGTACTGTCCTCCGATCGGAGTACTGTCCTCCGCGAATTCCGGAGTACTGTCCTCCGAAGACGC
TAGTGCCGGTACCGAGTTTCTAGACGGAGTACTGTCCTCCGAGCGGAGTACTGTCCTCCGACTCGAGCGG
AGTACTGTCCTCCGATCGGAGTACTGTCCTCCGCGAATTCCGGAGTACTGTCCTCCGAAGACGCTAGCGG
GGGGCTACAACTTTTCTATACAAAGTTGCGGTACCCGGGTCGAGTAGGCGTGTACGGTGGGAGGCCTATA
TAAGCAGAGCTCGTTTAGTGAACCGTCAGATCGCCTGGAGACGCCATCCACGCTGTTTTGACCTCCATAG
AAGACACCGGGACCGATCCAGCCCAACTTTGTATAATAAAGTTGAGCTAGTTGCTAAGTCTGCCGAGTAG
AATTAACCCTCACTAAAGGGTAGGTGACACTATATCATCTACAAAACATTCTAACAGCCTGATCTATCTA
CAAACTTTCAAACCTATAGTGAGTCGTATTAGTAGACGCGAGTCAATGCATGTACGACAGCTTTCTTGTA
CAAAGTGGTTCGATATCAAGATCTGGCCTCGGCGGCCAAGCTTGGCAATCCGGTACTGTTGGTAAAGCCA
CCATGGAAGATGCCAAAAACATTAAGAAGGGCCCAGCGCCATTCTACCCACTCGAAGACGGGACCGCCGG
CGAGCAGCTGCACAAAGCCATGAAGCGCTACGCCCTGGTGCCCGGCACCATCGCCTTTACCGACGCACAT
ATCGAGGTGGACATTACCTACGCCGAGTACTTCGAGATGAGCGTTCGGCTGGCAGAAGCTATGAAGCGCT
ATGGGCTGAATACAAACCATCGGATCGTGGTGTGCAGCGAGAATAGCTTGCAGTTCTTCATGCCCGTGTT
GGGTGCCCTGTTCATCGGTGTGGCTGTGGCCCCAGCTAACGACATCTACAACGAGCGCGAGCTGCTGAAC
AGCATGGGCATCAGCCAGCCCACCGTCGTATTCGTGAGCAAGAAAGGGCTGCAAAAGATCCTCAACGTGC
AAAAGAAGCTACCGATCATACAAAAGATCATCATCATGGATAGCAAGACCGACTACCAGGGCTTCCAAAG
CATGTACACCTTCGTGACTTCCCATTTGCCACCCGGCTTCAACGAGTACGACTTCGTGCCCGAGAGCTTC
GACCGGGACAAAACCATCGCCCTGATCATGAACAGTAGTGGCAGTACCGGATTGCCCAAGGGCGTAGCCC
TACCGCACCGCACCGCTTGTGTCCGATTCAGTCATGCCCGCGACCCCATCTTCGGCAACCAGATCATCCC
CGACACCGCTATCCTCAGCGTGGTGCCATTTCACCACGGCTTCGGCATGTTCACCACGCTGGGCTACTTG
ATCTGCGGCTTTCGGGTCGTGCTCATGTACCGCTTCGAGGAGGAGCTATTCTTGCGCAGCTTGCAAGACT
ATAAGATTCAATCTGCCCTGCTGGTGCCCACACTATTTAGCTTCTTCGCTAAGAGCACTCTCATCGACAA
GTACGACCTAAGCAACTTGCACGAGATCGCCAGCGGCGGGGCGCCGCTCAGCAAGGAGGTAGGTGAGGCC
GTGGCCAAACGCTTCCACCTACCAGGCATCCGCCAGGGCTACGGCCTGACAGAAACAACCAGCGCCATTC
TGATCACCCCCGAAGGGGACGACAAGCCTGGCGCAGTAGGCAAGGTGGTGCCCTTCTTCGAGGCTAAGGT
GGTGGACTTGGACACCGGTAAGACACTGGGTGTGAACCAGCGCGGCGAGCTGTGCGTCCGTGGCCCCATG
ATCATGAGCGGCTACGTTAACAACCCCGAGGCTACAAACGCTCTCATCGACAAGGACGGCTGGCTGCACA
GCGGCGACATCGCCTACTGGGACGAGGACGAGCACTTCTTCATCGTGGACCGGCTGAAGAGCCTGATCAA
ATACAAGGGCTACCAGGTAGCCCCAGCCGAACTGGAGAGCATCCTGCTGCAACACCCCAACATCTTCGAC
GCCGGGGTCGCCGGCCTGCCCGACGACGATGCCGGCGAGCTGCCCGCCGCAGTCGTCGTGCTGGAACACG
GTAAAACCATGACCGAGAAGGAGATCGTGGACTATGTGGCCAGCCAGGTTACAACCGCCAAGAAGCTGCG
CGGTGGTGTTGTGTTCGTGGACGAGGTGCCTAAAGGACTGACCGGCAAGTTGGACGCCCGCAAGATCCGC
GAGATTCTCATTAAGGCCAAGAAGGGCGGCAAGATCGCCGTGTAATCTGCTTGCAAGAACTGGTTCAGTA
GCTTAAGCCACTTTGTGATCCACCTTAACAGCCACGGCTTCCCTCCCGAGGTGGAGGAGCAGGCCGCCGG
CACCCTGCCCATGAGCTGCGCCCAGGAGAGCGGCATGGATAGACACCCTGCTGCTTGCGCCAGCGCCAGG
ATCAACGTCTAACTGCAGTCTAGAGTCGGGGCGGCCGGCCGCTTCGAGCAGACATGATAAGATACATTGA
TGAGTTTGGACAAACCACAACTAGAATGCAGTGAAAAAAATGCTTTATTTGTGAAATTTGTGATGCTATT
GCTTTATTTGTAACCATTATAAGCTGCAATAAACAAGTTAACAACAACAATTGCATTCATTTTATGTTTC
AGGTTCAGGGGGAGGTGTGGGAGGTTTTTTAAAGCAAGTAAAACCTCTACAAATGTGGTAAAATCGATAA
GGATCCGTTTGCGTATTGGGCGCTCTTCCGCTGATCTGCGCAGCACCATGGCCTGAAATAACCTCTGAAA
GAGGAACTTGGTTAGCTACCTTCTGAGGCGGAAAGAACCAGCTGTGGAATGTGTGTCAGTTAGGGTGTGG
AAAGTCCCCAGGCTCCCCAGCAGGCAGAAGTATGCAAAGCATGCATCTCAATTAGTCAGCAACCAGGTGT
GGAAAGTCCCCAGGCTCCCCAGCAGGCAGAAGTATGCAAAGCATGCATCTCAATTAGTCAGCAACCATAG
TCCCGCCCCTAACTCCGCCCATCCCGCCCCTAACTCCGCCCAGTTCCGCCCATTCTCCGCCCCATGGCTG
ACTAATTTTTTTTATTTATGCAGAGGCCGAGGCCGCCTCTGCCTCTGAGCTATTCCAGAAGTAGTGAGGA
GGCTTTTTTGGAGGCCTAGGCTTTTGCAAAAAGCTCGATTCTTCTGACACTAGCGCCACCATGAAGAAGC
CCGAACTCACCGCTACCAGCGTTGAAAAATTTCTCATCGAGAAGTTCGACAGTGTGAGCGACCTGATGCA
GTTGTCGGAGGGCGAAGAGAGCCGAGCCTTCAGCTTCGATGTCGGCGGACGCGGCTATGTACTGCGGGTG
AATAGCTGCGCTGATGGCTTCTACAAAGACCGCTACGTGTACCGCCACTTCGCCAGCGCTGCACTACCCA
TCCCCGAAGTGTTGGACATCGGCGAGTTCAGCGAGAGCCTGACATACTGCATCAGTAGACGCGCCCAAGG
CGTTACTCTCCAAGACCTCCCCGAAACAGAGCTGCCTGCTGTGTTACAGCCTGTCGCCGAAGCTATGGAT
GCTATTGCCGCCGCCGACCTCAGTCAAACCAGCGGCTTCGGCCCATTCGGGCCCCAAGGCATCGGCCAGT
ACACAACCTGGCGGGATTTCATTTGCGCCATTGCTGATCCCCATGTCTACCACTGGCAGACCGTGATGGA
CGACACCGTGTCCGCCAGCGTAGCTCAAGCCCTGGACGAACTGATGCTGTGGGCCGAAGACTGTCCCGAG
GTGCGCCACCTCGTCCATGCCGACTTCGGCAGCAACAACGTCCTGACCGACAACGGCCGCATCACCGCCG
TAATCGACTGGTCCGAAGCTATGTTCGGGGACAGTCAGTACGAGGTGGCCAACATCTTCTTCTGGCGGCC
CTGGCTGGCTTGCATGGAGCAGCAGACTCGCTACTTCGAGCGCCGGCATCCCGAGCTGGCCGGCAGCCCT
CGTCTGCGAGCCTACATGCTGCGCATCGGCCTGGATCAGCTCTACCAGAGCCTCGTGGACGGCAACTTCG
ACGATGCTGCCTGGGCTCAAGGCCGCTGCGATGCCATCGTCCGCAGCGGGGCCGGCACCGTCGGTCGCAC
ACAAATCGCTCGCCGGAGCGCAGCCGTATGGACCGACGGCTGCGTCGAGGTGCTGGCCGACAGCGGCAAC
CGCCGGCCCAGTACACGACCGCGCGCTAAGGAGGTAGGTCGAGTTTAAACTCTAGAACCGGTCATGGCCG
CAATAAAATATCTTTATTTTCATTACATCTGTGTGTTGGTTTTTTGTGTGTTCGAACTAGATGCTGTCGA
CCGATGCCCTTGAGAGCCTTCAACCCAGTCAGCTCCTTCCGGTGGGCGCGGGGCATGACTATCGTCGCCG
CACTTATGACTGTCTTCTTTATCATGCAACTCGTAGGACAGGTGCCGGCAGCGCTCTTCCGCTTCCTCGC
TCACTGACTCGCTGCGCTCGGTCGTTCGGCTGCGGCGAGCGGTATCAGCTCACTCAAAGGCGGTAATACG
GTTATCCACAGAATCAGGGGATAACGCAGGAAAGAACATGTGAGCAAAAGGCCAGCAAAAGGCCAGGAAC
CGTAAAAAGGCCGCGTTGCTGGCGTTTTTCCATAGGCTCCGCCCCCCTGACGAGCATCACAAAAATCGAC
GCTCAAGTCAGAGGTGGCGAAACCCGACAGGACTATAAAGATACCAGGCGTTTCCCCCTGGAAGCTCCCT
CGTGCGCTCTCCTGTTCCGACCCTGCCGCTTACCGGATACCTGTCCGCCTTTCTCCCTTCGGGAAGCGTG
GCGCTTTCTCATAGCTCACGCTGTAGGTATCTCAGTTCGGTGTAGGTCGTTCGCTCCAAGCTGGGCTGTG
TGCACGAACCCCCCGTTCAGCCCGACCGCTGCGCCTTATCCGGTAACTATCGTCTTGAGTCCAACCCGGT
AAGACACGACTTATCGCCACTGGCAGCAGCCACTGGTAACAGGATTAGCAGAGCGAGGTATGTAGGCGGT
GCTACAGAGTTCTTGAAGTGGTGGCCTAACTACGGCTACACTAGAAGAACAGTATTTGGTATCTGCGCTC
TGCTGAAGCCAGTTACCTTCGGAAAAAGAGTTGGTAGCTCTTGATCCGGCAAACAAACCACCGCTGGTAG
CGGTGGTTTTTTTGTTTGCAAGCAGCAGATTACGCGCAGAAAAAAAGGATCTCAAGAAGATCCTTTGATC
TTTTCTACGGGGTCTGACGCTCAGTGGAACGAAAACTCACGTTAAGGGATTTTGGTCATGAGATTATCAA
AAAGGATCTTCACCTAGATCCTTTTAAATTAAAAATGAAGTTTTAAATCAATCTAAAGTATATATGAGTA
AACTTGGTCTGACAGCGGCCGCAAATGCTAAACCACTGCAGTGGTTACCAGTGCTTGATCAGTGAGGCAC
CGATCTCAGCGATCTGCCTATTTCGTTCGTCCATAGTGGCCTGACTCCCCGTCGTGTAGATCACTACGAT
TCGTGAGGGCTTACCATCAGGCCCCAGCGCAGCAATGATGCCGCGAGAGCCGCGTTCACCGGCCCCCGAT
TTGTCAGCAATGAACCAGCCAGCAGGGAGGGCCGAGCGAAGAAGTGGTCCTGCTACTTTGTCCGCCTCCA
TCCAGTCTATGAGCTGCTGTCGTGATGCTAGAGTAAGAAGTTCGCCAGTGAGTAGTTTCCGAAGAGTTGT
GGCCATTGCTACTGGCATCGTGGTATCACGCTCGTCGTTCGGTATGGCTTCGTTCAACTCTGGTTCCCAG
CGGTCAAGCCGGGTCACATGATCACCCATATTATGAAGAAATGCAGTCAGCTCCTTAGGGCCTCCGATCG
TTGTCAGAAGTAAGTTGGCCGCGGTGTTGTCGCTCATGGTAATGGCAGCACTACACAATTCTCTTACCGT
CATGCCATCCGTAAGATGCTTTTCCGTGACCGGCGAGTACTCAACCAAGTCGTTTTGTGAGTAGTGTATA
CGGCGACCAAGCTGCTCTTGCCCGGCGTCTATACGGGACAACACCGCGCCACATAGCAGTACTTTGAAAG
TGCTCATCATCGGGAATCGTTCTTCGGGGCGGAAAGACTCAAGGATCTTGCCGCTATTGAGATCCAGTTC
GATATAGCCCACTCTTGCACCCAGTTGATCTTCAGCATCTTTTACTTTCACCAGCGTTTCGGGGTGTGCA
AAAACAGGCAAGCAAAATGCCGCAAAGAAGGGAATGAGTGCGACACGAAAATGTTGGATGCTCATACTCG
TCCTTTTTCAATATTATTGAAGCATTTATCAGGGTTACTAGTACGTCTCTCAAGGATAAGTAAGTAATAT
TAAGGTACGGGAGGTATTGGACAGGCCGCAATAAAATATCTTTATTTTCATTACATCTGTGTGTTGGTTT
TTTGTGTGAATCGATAGTACTAACATACGCTCTCCATCAAAACAAAACGAAACAAAACAAACTAGCAAAA
TAGGCTGTCCCCAGTGCAAGTGCAGGTGCCAGAACATTTCTCT
